Addgene plasmid #204982: pMB1-D-TelR
Purpose: Level 1 MoClo plasmid for A. baumannii with additional Tellurite resistance cassette for multi-drug resistance strains
Depositing lab: Veronica Godoy-Carter. Depositing organization: Northeastern University. Publication: AspFlex: Molecular Tools to Study Gene Expression and Regulation in Acinetobacter baumannii. Brychcy M, Kokodynski A, Lloyd D, Godoy VG. ACS Synth Biol. 2023 Aug 16. doi: 10.1021/acssynbio.3c00167. PubMed 37587063.
Backbone
  Vector backbone: pTU1-D-RFP / pSB1A2 (Addgene plasmid # 72942)
  Backbone manufacturer: Paul Freemont Lab / iGem
  Vector type: Bacterial Expression, Synthetic Biology
  Selectable markers: mRFP1
Growth in bacteria
  Bacterial resistance: Ampicillin, 100 μg/mL
  Growth temperature: 37°C
  Growth strain: DH5alpha
  Growth instructions: Use Tellurite for selection in A. baumannii
  Copy number: High Copy
Gene/Insert
  Gene/Insert name: mRFP1
  Species: Synthetic
  Mutation: Added replications elements for Acinetobacter species into the PstI site and Tellurite resistance cassette into XbaI site
  Cloning method: Restriction Enzyme; 5′ cloning site Unknown (unknown if destroyed); 3′ cloning site Unknown (unknown if destroyed)
Resource information
  A portion of this plasmid was derived from a plasmid made by: Original base plasmid was received from Addgene, Tellurite resistance cassette from pMO130-TelR (50799)
Terms and licenses: Academic/Nonprofit Terms; Industry Terms: Not Available to Industry
Depositor comments: This plasmid is related to, but is not included with, the AspFlex Kit (Addgene #1000000217: https://www.addgene.org/kits/godoy-carter-aspflex/)
How to cite: pMB1-D-TelR was a gift from Veronica Godoy-Carter (Addgene plasmid # 204982 ; http://n2t.net/addgene:204982 ; RRID:Addgene_204982)
