[The description below was written by a language model from this plasmid's Addgene catalogue record and pLannotate feature annotations shown in this document.]
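Description:
pMB1-D-TelR is a Level 1 MoClo (Golden Gate-style) acceptor plasmid adapted for use in Acinetobacter baumannii. It is built on the pTU1-D-RFP / pSB1A2 backbone and is classed as a bacterial expression and synthetic biology vector. In E. coli it replicates at high copy from a ColE1/pMB1-type origin and is selected with ampicillin through the bla gene and its native promoter. According to the record, replication elements for Acinetobacter species were inserted at the PstI site. The automated annotation names no features in the roughly 4 kb stretch between the mRFP1 terminators and the E. coli origin, which is possibly where these elements sit, though the record does not confirm this.

The second modification is a tellurite resistance cassette placed at the XbaI site and derived from pMO130-TelR. It is annotated as the kla operon genes klaA (kilA), klaB (telA) and klaC (telB), preceded by a T7 gene 10 ribosome binding site and lying next to a tonB terminator. Short FRT-like matches flank the cassette, one of them labelled as a 2μ ori fragment. This non-antibiotic marker allows selection in multidrug-resistant A. baumannii strains, where ampicillin and other common antibiotics are ineffective.

The insert is an mRFP1 cassette driven by the lac promoter, with a CAP binding site and lac operator, and terminated by the rrnB T1 and T7Te terminators. mRFP1 is listed as the selectable marker. In MoClo vectors of this type, such a cassette usually acts as a visual dropout reporter that is replaced by the assembled transcription unit, so correct clones lose red fluorescence. The plasmid is related to the AspFlex toolkit for studying gene expression and regulation in A. baumannii but is not part of the kit.
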