Features (pLannotate 1.2.2; 19 found; start..end, strand, type, name):
    462..566     -  promoter       AmpR promoter: bla
    656..699     -  terminator     bacterial terminator: putative bacterial transcription terminator
    702..721     +  misc_feature   BioBrick prefix: BioBrick prefix for parts that start with "ATG"
    718..751     +  rep_origin     2μ ori (fragment): yeast 2μ plasmid origin of replication
    801..832     +  terminator     tonB terminator: bidirectional E. coli tonB-P14 transcription terminator
    853..1803    -  CDS            klaC: KLAC_ECOLX - Also known as telB. Protein predicted: Swiss-Prot protein existence level 4. Belongs to the kla operon, which is associated with cryptic tellurite resistance, and IncW plasmid fertility inhibition. From Escherichia coli.
   1803..2936    -  CDS            klaB: KLAB_ECOLX - Also known as telA. Protein inferred from homology: Swiss-Prot protein existence level 3. Belongs to the kla operon, which is associated with cryptic tellurite resistance, and IncW plasmid fertility inhibition. From Escherichia coli.
   2957..3715    -  CDS            klaA: KLAA_ECOLX - Also known as kilA. Protein predicted: Swiss-Prot protein existence level 4. Belongs to the kla operon, which is associated with cryptic tellurite resistance, and IncW plasmid fertility inhibition. From Escherichia coli.
   3733..3755    -  RBS            RBS: efficient ribosome binding site from bacteriophage T7 gene 10 (Olins and Rangwala, 1989)
   3847..3880    +  protein_bind   FRT (fragment): FLP-mediated recombination occurs in the 8-bp core sequence TCTAGAAA (Turan and Bode, 2011). FLP recombinase from the Saccharomyces cerevisiae 2μ plasmid
   3901..3990    +  CDS            lacI (fragment): lac repressor; lacI; The lac repressor binds to the lac operator to inhibit transcription in E. coli. This inhibition can be relieved by adding lactose or isopropyl-β-D-thiogalactopyranoside (IPTG).
   4003..4024    +  protein_bind   CAP binding site: CAP binding activates transcription in the presence of cAMP. E. coli catabolite activator protein
   4039..4069    +  promoter       lac promoter: promoter for the E. coli lac operon
   4077..4093    +  protein_bind   lac operator: The lac repressor binds to the lac operator to inhibit transcription in E. coli. This inhibition can be relieved by adding lactose or isopropyl-β-D-thiogalactopyranoside (IPTG). lac repressor encoded by lacI
   4129..4803    +  CDS            mRFP1: mRFP1 is a basic (constitutively fluorescent) red fluorescent protein published in 2002, derived from Discosoma sp.. It is reported to be a somewhat slowly-maturing monomer with low acid sensitivity.
   4851..4922    +  terminator     rrnB T1 terminator: transcription terminator T1 from the E. coli rrnB gene
   4938..4965    +  terminator     T7Te terminator: phage T7 early transcription terminator
   9102..9690    -  rep_origin     ori: high-copy-number ColE1/pMB1/pBR322/pUC origin of replication
   9861..461     -  CDS            AmpR (across the origin): β-lactamase; bla; confers resistance to ampicillin, carbenicillin, and related antibiotics
>Addgene plasmid #204982 | pMB1-D-TelR | addgene full sequence | sequence record 404863 | Addgene NGS Result
CCCATGTTGTGCAAAAAAGCGGTTAGCTCCTTCGGTCCTCCGATCGTTGTCAGAAGTAAGTTGGCCGCAG
TGTTATCACTCATGGTTATGGCAGCACTGCATAATTCTCTTACTGTCATGCCATCCGTAAGATGCTTTTC
TGTGACTGGTGAGTACTCAACCAAGTCATTCTGAGAATAGTGTATGCGGCGACCGAGTTGCTCTTGCCCG
GCGTCAATACGGGATAATACCGCGCCACATAGCAGAACTTTAAAAGTGCTCATCATTGGAAAACGTTCTT
CGGGGCGAAAACTCTCAAGGATCTTACCGCTGTTGAGATCCAGTTCGATGTAACCCACTCGTGCACCCAA
CTGATCTTCAGCATCTTTTACTTTCACCAGCGTTTCTGGGTGAGCAAAAACAGGAAGGCAAAATGCCGCA
AAAAAGGGAATAAGGGCGACACGGAAATGTTGAATACTCATACTCTTCCTTTTTCAATATTATTGAAGCA
TTTATCAGGGTTATTGTCTCATGAGCGGATACATATTTGAATGTATTTAGAAAAATAAACAAATAGGGGT
TCCGCGCACATTTCCCCGAAAAGTGCCACCTGACGTCTAAGAAACCATTATTATCATGACATTAACCTAT
AAAAATAGGCGTATCACGAGGCAGAATTTCAGATAAAAAAAATCCTTAGCTTTCGCTAAGGATGATTTCT
GGAATTCGCGGCCGCTTCTAGAAAGTATAGGAACTTCAGAGCGCTTTTGAAGCTGATGTGCTTAAAAACT
TACTCAATGGAATTAGCTCCTCGAGCAGAAAGTCAAAAGCCTCCGACCGGAGGCTTTTGACTTGAGGGGG
ATCGATCCCTTATGGCTCTGCACCCGGCTCCATCACCAACAGGTCGCGCACGCGCTTCACTCGGTTGCGG
ATCGACACTGCCAGCCCAACAAAGCCGGTTGCCGCCGCCGCCAGGATCGCGCCGATGATGCCGGCCACAC
CGGCCATCGCCCACCAGGTCGCCGCCTTCCGGTTCCATTCCTGCTGGTACTGCTTCGCAATGCTGGACCT
CGGCTCACCATAGGCTGACCGCTCGATGGCGTATGCCGCTTCTCCCCTTGGCGTAAAACCCAGCGCCGCA
GGCGGCATTGCCATGCTGCCCGCCGCTTTCCCGACCACGACGCGCGCACCAGGCTTGCGGTCCAGACCTT
CGGCCACGGCGAGCTGCGCAAGGACATAATCAGCCGCCGACTTGGCTCCACGCGCCTCGATCAGCTCTTG
CACTCGCGCGAAATCCTTGGCCTCCACGGCCGCCATGAATCGCGCACGCGGCGAAGGCTCCGCAGGGCCG
GCGTCGTGATCGCCGCCGAGAATGCCCTTCACCAAGTTCGACGACACGAAAATCATGCTGACGGCTATCA
CCATCATGCAGACGGATCGCACGAACCCGCAGAACTCACCCCCGAACACGAGCACGGCACCCGCGACCAC
TATGCCAAGAATGCCCAAGGTAAAAATTGCCGGCCCCGCCATGAAGTCCGTGAATGCCCCGACGGCCGAA
GTGAAGGGCAGGCCGCCACCCAGGCCGCCGCCCTCACTGCCCGGCACCTGGTCGCTGAATGTCGATGCCA
GCACCTGCGGCACGTCAATGCTTCCGGGCGTCGCGCTCGGGCTGATCGCCCATCCCGTTACTGCCCCGAT
CCCGGCAATGGCAAGGACTGCCAGCGCCGCGATGAGGAAGCGGGTGCCCCGCTTCTTCATCTTCGCGCCT
CGGGCCTCCAGGCCGCCTACCTGGGCGAAAACATCGGTGTTTGTGGCATTCATACGGACTCCTGTTGGGC
CAGCTCGCGCACGGGCTGGCGGGTCAGCTTGGCTTGAAGATCGCCACGCATTGCGGCGATCTGCTTCTCG
GCATCCTTGCGCTTCTGCACGCCTTCCTGCTGGATGCGAATAACGTCCTCGACGGTCTTGATGAGCGTCG
TCTGAACCTGCTTGAGCGTGTCCACGTCGATCACCAGGCGTTGGTTCTCCTTCGCCGTTTCGACGGACGT
GCGATGCAGCAGGGCCGCATTGCGCTTCATCAGGTCGTTGGTGGTGTCGTCGATGGCCGTGGCCAGTTCG
ACGGCGTTCTTCTGCTCGTTGAGGCTCAAGGCCAGCATGAATTGCCGCTTCCACGCCGGCACGGTGATTT
CGCGGATGGTGTGGAATTTATCGACCAGCATCTGGTTGTTGGCCTGGATCATGCGGATGGTCGGCAGGCT
CTGCATGGCCGAATGTTGCAAGGCGATCAGGTCGCCGATGCGCTTGTCCAGGTTGGCAACCATCGCATCG
AGGTCGGCCAGCTCCTGCACGCGGCCAGGGTCGTTCCCGACATTGCCGCGCAGACCCTCGGCCTGCTCGC
GCAGCTCGGCAAGGCGGACCTTGCCGGCCGCGATGTGGACGCCAAGAAGGCGGTGTTCCTCGCGCACGGC
TGCGAACATTTCGTCGAGCGAGGCATTGCGCTGCGCGATGCCTTGCTGGGTGGTCTGCACTTCGCTGACC
AGGTGTTCGATCTGCTCGCGGGTCGTGTCGAAGCGCGCCATGAAGCCCGTCGAACGGACGCGGGAGCGGT
CGATCAGCGGGCCAATCAGGGGCAGGCGGGAACGGTTGTCGGACAAAGGGCCGACGTTCAGGGAACGGGC
CTTGGCGACAACCTGGGTCAGTTTCTCGCCTGCTTCGTCCAGGTCGCTGTTGCGCACCTGGTCCAGCAGG
CTATCGGCGTAGCGGGACGTGTGCTCGGCCACGTCGCGGCCGAACTCGGCAACGGTCTGCGGACTGCCGA
CCTCGATCCGCTGCGCGACCGCATGGACTTCCGGCACGTCGCTTTCCTGCAAGCCCAGCTCGCGCAGGGT
TGCCGGGGTCATGTCAAAGGCGACGATAGGGGCCTTGGCGTCGTGCGTCGTTTTCAGTGCGTTCATAGGG
TTCTCCCGCCGTGTTATTGGTTGATGCCTTCCAGGCTCTGCGAAAGGCTCCGCATGAGCGCCTGGTGAGC
TTTGGCCGCCTCGGCGACCATTGCCGGATTCATGTTCTTGGTGGTGATGAGCGCGAGGGTGTGCTGACGC
CAGACGGGCACCAGGACGGATGCCGTTTCAGAGAAGCGGTCCAGCATGTCCACGGCCTGCGCCCGCGTGA
GCTTCATCTGAGTGACGCTCATTTCATGGGACGCCATGAGGGTTGCCAGGTTGGCGAGCTTGCGCGCGAA
GCGTTCGCGCGGCTTGTCGAACTCGATCACGCCGGCCTTGGCCGCGCCGGCCTCGGGGTTCTCGTCCAGG
AACTCGCGCCCGGCTTGAATGTAGGCTCTGAGCCGGTCTACCTCGGCCTCATGCGTATTGAGCATGTCAT
CCAAGGCGCGCAACGTGTCCCGCACGCGCTGCGCTACGCCCTCGGCTTCGTCCAGCAACTGGTCGAGCGT
CTTGCGGGCGACCTGATACCTCACCTGGCGTTCAACCTCACGGCCAAGCATCTTCTCGAACCAGGTAGGC
TTTTCCGCGATCTTGCGGGGGTCCGCGTCGACCAGCTTCGCCACGATCTGGCTGATTTTGTCGGCCAGCG
CGGCAACTGCGCCGTGCTCCATCAGATTCGACAGCTCGTTGAGGGAATCCGCCCCGTCGATGCCGGCCCC
GTACTCGCCAATCGTCGCCGGCGACGCGAAGAGGGCGGGCAAAACCTCCCCCTTCAATCGCGCCATGTTC
ACGCTTGTTCTTCCATGGTATATCTCCTTCTTAAAGTTAAACAAAATTATTCGGAACCCAGCATGATATT
CCGGAAATACCAACTAAGTCAACGGCTGATATCCATTGCTGTTGACAAAGGGAATCAGGGGATCTTGAAG
TTCCTATTCCGAAGTTCCTATTCTCTAGAACGTCTCAGAAGCTATAGAGACCCAATACGCAAACCGCCTC
TCCCCGCGCGTTGGCCGATTCATTAATGCAGCTGGCACGACAGGTTTCCCGACTGGAAAGCGGGCAGTGA
GCGCAACGCAATTAATGTGAGTTAGCTCACTCATTAGGCACCCCAGGCTTTACACTTTATGCTTCCGGCT
CGTATGTTGTGTGGAATTGTGAGCGGATAACAATTTCACACATACTAGAGAAAGAGGAGAAATACTAGAT
GGCTTCCTCCGAAGACGTTATCAAAGAGTTCATGCGTTTCAAAGTTCGTATGGAAGGTTCCGTTAACGGT
CACGAGTTCGAAATCGAAGGTGAAGGTGAAGGTCGTCCGTACGAAGGTACCCAGACCGCTAAACTGAAAG
TTACCAAAGGTGGTCCGCTGCCGTTCGCTTGGGACATCCTGTCCCCGCAGTTCCAGTACGGTTCCAAAGC
TTACGTTAAACACCCGGCTGACATCCCGGACTACCTGAAACTGTCCTTCCCGGAAGGTTTCAAATGGGAA
CGTGTTATGAACTTCGAAGACGGTGGTGTTGTTACCGTTACCCAGGACTCCTCCCTGCAAGACGGTGAGT
TCATCTACAAAGTTAAACTGCGTGGTACCAACTTCCCGTCCGACGGTCCGGTTATGCAGAAAAAAACCAT
GGGTTGGGAAGCTTCCACCGAACGTATGTACCCGGAAGACGGTGCTCTGAAAGGTGAAATCAAAATGCGT
CTGAAACTGAAAGACGGTGGTCACTACGACGCTGAAGTTAAAACCACCTACATGGCTAAAAAACCGGTTC
AGCTGCCGGGTGCTTACAAAACCGACATCAAACTGGACATCACCTCCCACAACGAAGACTACACCATCGT
TGAACAGTACGAACGTGCTGAAGGTCGTCACTCCACCGGTGCTTAATAACGCTGATAGTGCTAGTGTAGA
TCGCTACTAGAGCCAGGCATCAAATAAAACGAAAGGCTCAGTCGAAAGACTGGGCCTTTCGTTTTATCTG
TTGTTTGTCGGTGAACGCTCTCTACTAGAGTCACACTGGCTCACCTTCGGGTGGGCCTTTCTGCGTTTAT
AGGTCTCATGTTTTAGAGAGACGCTGCAGTTGCAAGACAATATCGACCGCTTGCAGCTTGATAAAGTGAT
CAAAGAGGGACGAGCAGCTACAGCACTGCTAAGGGAGATCGGAGAGCCACTGCCGCCACCAGTGAAAGTG
AAAACAGGTTGGTTTAGTGCTGATTATTACGGCTTTGAGGACATGCTCACACGTTGGGATAATGATCAAT
CTAGCCTTTCCATTTATCACAGAGAGATAAAAGAGGAGCAACAGGAACAGCAACGAAAACAACAGCAGAT
AGAAAGAGAAACTAAACAAAAACAGGAAGATGACAAAAAGAAACGGCAGGACTATGAAAGATATTTATCA
AAATACGGCTATGTCAAAGATGCTGAGTATGACCATATCAGCGACCATGTTGCTTCAGACATTTCCATGT
TTACACGTCTTCAGGCGCAGGCATGGGCAAGTAACGATATGCAAGAGTACATAAGGTGTTCAAAGCAAAA
ATACGAGCAGATCAGCGACAGAATAGCCTATGAGCGTGACTTGAAAAAAATCGGGCAATTGAGCCGTATC
CTGGATAAAGACAGACAGGCACTTGCTGATATTTTACCGCAGTTGATGCCTTACTATGAGCAGATGCAAC
AGGCTGTTAATAAACGGAAAATTTTACTTGAGAATGAGCGACAGCCATCATTTAAACCACGTTATGACCA
AGAACAGCCTAAGCCGAAAAAAGACAATGACCTAACTTTTTAATGTGTTACAATAGCATTCAAATGTAAC
ACATTGGAGTGAAAAACATGACAGAAGCGACTTTTACCTTTCGGGTAGACCATGACCTAAAGCAAGAATT
TTCAAGCCTTGCTAAGACTGTTGATCGGTCGGGGGCGCAGCTAATCCGTGACTTCATGCGTGACTTTGTT
AAGAAGCAACAGGAAGCCGCAGACTATGACAAATGGTTCAAGCAGCAGGTACAGATCGGCTTAAATGAAG
CCAATGCAGGCAAGTTGATTCCACATGAGGACGTAAAGGCAGAGTTTGCCGCTAGACGTGCTGCAACATT
GGCGAAACTGGCAGCGAAGAATGAAGATTGAGTGGACTGAAACAGCTCGCCAAGATCGTAGAAATATCTA
TGATTATCTTGAAGAACGCAACCCTATAGCAGCTATTGAAATTGATGATTTAATTGAAGAAAAGACAGAT
TTACTTGTTGATAATCGACTGATGGGGCGCACAGGCAGACAGAAAGATACTAGGGAGTTAGTGATACATC
CGCATTATGTGGTTGTATATGACATCACTGATATAATACGGATACTCAGAGTGCTACACACATCGCAGGA
GTGGTCATGACTTACTCATGTACTTTGGATTATTTAGTGTTATAAAATCCTGATTTATAAATTTTTTTTG
TTAAAAAAGATAAAAGCCCCTTGCAATTGCTTGGGGCTTTACCGTAATTTATGGGGTACAGATCTTCGAT
ACTGACATATCGGCAATCGAAAGCATTAAGGTTTGACGACCGCTAATGATTTCACCACAGGGGCTTAATG
TACCTGTCTTAAATTCTAAGGTTTTAACTCGCTTTGTCAAGCATAGACCCCAAAAATTTAGCCAATGTCT
GTAACTCAATCTGTCCATGTGTGGGTGATGAGGTACAGTGACGCTAGCACACATCGGAAAAACGCTATTA
CTAGGGGAACTGAACAGAGTAGCGGACGCAATGAGTAGTCATTTAATTGGCGGTTATGAGCGTGTTCAGG
CGGTGCTATCAATCGTAATCATAACAGTGGCAGCTTGATACAGTGATGTCATCCCTGATGCGAAAGCGAC
CGACCGACGGTACATCGAATGGGAATACTTTAGGGTGATTTTTAAGAATCGCTCTAGGGTGAGTATTTCC
CATTCAGCTCTGCTCCCTCCCTCTGGTACTTTAATCAAAAGCACTACTAAACATATGTTTTTAAATAAAA
AATATTGATATAGAGATAATATTAGTAAGAATAATTAAACAATTGAATATAGATAAATCATTGTTAAATA
AAGATTAATTATTAAAATGAATGTATACTTATATATAAATCAATGATTTAAAATATTTGATAAAGAAAAC
TTTTCAAAAAAAATATAATTGAGATTGTGTCATTTCGGTCAATTCTTAATATGTTCCACGCAAGTTTTAG
CTATGGTGCTAAACAGAAATTTGCTGAAAAAGAACTTTTCACTGAACTGGTTAAAATGTAAGCAGCCTGA
GAGCCGCCAAAAATTTTAAAAACAAACCGCCTTAATCATCTTCAAAAAATACCTCTAAAACCTCACCATT
TGCGTTTTAAGACCCATATTTCATCCTGCCCTTATGTTCCCATGCTGATAGCTATAAAGTGTCTGTAATC
GCTTCCTATGACGTTCTAGGCTGTTGATAACTTTTGGAACAACGCAAAATGTTAAAATCCGATCATTTTT
TAACCTAGTTATTTTCGTTACAGGGTAACTTTGGTAGTATTATTTCAATATTTAGTTGTTACAGGATAAC
AAAATATATGTTACAGGGTAATTAATTTAGCGTTACAGGATAACTATAGTTACAGGGTAACGTTAAATAG
TTATCCTGTAATTTAAAAATAGTTGCAGGATAGCATAAATTTTTACAAATAAATTTTATAAAAAGTTATC
CTGTAACTAAAAACAATGTTATCCTGTAACTATGATATACTATATGGGAGTTAAAGACATGAAAGACCCG
AACGATCAGAAAACACAGGACATGCTAAAAGAGCCGCCAAAAACCAATGCCGAACGACAAAAAGCATATC
GTGAAAAACGCAAAAGCCTTGATAGTCAACGTTTGGAGGTGTTTATAGATAAGGGTGTGTCGGATATGCT
TGCGGACATGGTGGGCGCAGCAGGGGAGAGCCAAAAAGCCATTTTGACCGCATTGATTGAGAAAGAGTAT
AAGCGGCTGTATGCAGTGAAAAATAGCAAGCTAAAAAAGTACATTGATTCAAAAAGTAATGCAGATAAAA
AAGAAACCCTCGATTTATGAGGGTTTTTTATAACTACTAATGCCTATGAAAATAAGTGCTTATCATTTTC
TCTAATGTACCCAATAAAATCGGGGTTTTGTTCCACAAGTTTCTTGATGTCATTATCATGTTTCTTCAGT
AAGTAAGCCCCGATCAGGATCTTGCGTTTTGCATCGTCTGACCTTGCCTGTTTTTGCTCTCGACCTTTCA
CCACAGCGTCAGCTAGATCCTTTCTTGCCTTTTCCTGACGTTCCAATTTTTCCTTTTCTTCATCGAGCAT
TTGACCCAATTCCATAGCTGTTTTTTTGACCATTTTTAATGCCTGTGTCTCAACCTATTTTCCGAAGTAT
GAACCATCATCAATGTGAAAAGTGTTCTACTTCAAAAACTCGACTTACATCAAGATCCGAGCGCAGCGAG
CAAAATCAAAAAACAAAGTCAAAGCCTTATTGCTCTTGCTTTTGCTTTTAGCCTCGCAGAGTTCCCGAAG
GGCGCACTTACGCAAAATTTTTGCTACGCCAAATTTTGCAAGTACGGTCAGGGAAACCCCGACACCCCAA
CCGCCCAAAACTTGGGGCGGCTGTTAATAAACAGGTGATGAAAATGGCAATTTACCATTGTGAAATGCAG
AACATTTCGAGGTCAGATGGTCGCTCAATCGTGGCATGTGCAGCATACCGAGCAGGCGAAAAATTGTACT
GTGATACGTACGGAAAAGAGCAGGACTACACCAAAAAAACAGGCATTGAATACACCCAAATTTTTGCCCC
AACTGGGGCAAGTCCTGACATGTTAGATCGTCAAACCCTATGGAATCGGGTAGAGCAATCCGAACTAAAA
AAGAACGGTGACATCAAACAGGAGGCAAGATTAGCAAAGGAAGTAGAGATAGCATTGCCGCATGAACTGG
ATAAGACACAGCGTCAGGCAACTTGTTAACTGCAGGCTTCCTCGCTCACTGACTCGCTGCGCTCGGTCGT
TCGGCTGCGGCGAGCGGTATCAGCTCACTCAAAGGCGGTAATACGGTTATCCACAGAATCAGGGGATAAC
GCAGGAAAGAACATGTGAGCAAAAGGCCAGCAAAAGGCCAGGAACCGTAAAAAGGCCGCGTTGCTGGCGT
TTTTCCACAGGCTCCGCCCCCCTGACGAGCATCACAAAAATCGACGCTCAAGTCAGAGGTGGCGAAACCC
GACAGGACTATAAAGATACCAGGCGTTTCCCCCTGGAAGCTCCCTCGTGCGCTCTCCTGTTCCGACCCTG
CCGCTTACCGGATACCTGTCCGCCTTTCTCCCTTCGGGAAGCGTGGCGCTTTCTCATAGCTCACGCTGTA
GGTATCTCAGTTCGGTGTAGGTCGTTCGCTCCAAGCTGGGCTGTGTGCACGAACCCCCCGTTCAGCCCGA
CCGCTGCGCCTTATCCGGTAACTATCGTCTTGAGTCCAACCCGGTAAGACACGACTTATCGCCACTGGCA
GCAGCCACTGGTAACAGGATTAGCAGAGCGAGGTATGTAGGCGGTGCTACAGAGTTCTTGAAGTGGTGGC
CTAACTACGGCTACACTAGAAGAACAGTATTTGGTATCTGCGCTCTGCTGAAGCCAGTTACCTTCGGAAA
AAGAGTTGGTAGCTCTTGATCCGGCAAACAAACCACCGCTGGTAGCGGTGGTTTTTTTGTTTGCAAGCAG
CAGATTACGCGCAGAAAAAAAGGATCTCAAGAAGATCCTTTGATCTTTTCTACGGGGTCTGACGCTCAGT
GGAACGAAAACTCACGTTAAGGGATTTTGGTCATGAGATTATCAAAAAGGATCTTCACCTAGATCCTTTT
AAATTAAAAATGAAGTTTTAAATCAATCTAAAGTATATATGAGTAAACTTGGTCTGACAGTTACCAATGC
TTAATCAGTGAGGCACCTATCTCAGCGATCTGTCTATTTCGTTCATCCATAGTTGCCTGACTCCCCGTCG
TGTAGATAACTACGATACGGGAGGGCTTACCATCTGGCCCCAGTGCTGCAATGATACCGCGAGAGCCACG
CTCACCGGCTCCAGATTTATCAGCAATAAACCAGCCAGCCGGAAGGGCCGAGCGCAGAAGTGGTCCTGCA
ACTTTATCCGCCTCCATCCAGTCTATTAATTGTTGCCGGGAAGCTAGAGTAAGTAGTTCGCCAGTTAATA
GTTTGCGCAACGTTGTTGCCATTGCTACAGGCATCGTGGTGTCACGCTCGTCGTTTGGTATGGCTTCATT
CAGCTCCGGTTCCCAACGATCAAGGCGAGTTACATGATCC
